>Addgene plasmid #42560 | LacZ in pLX304 | addgene full sequence | sequence record 245929 | Addgene NGS Result
GGGTCTCTCTGGTTAGACCAGATCTGAGCCTGGGAGCTCTCTGGCTAACTAGGGAACCCACTGCTTAAGC
CTCAATAAAGCTTGCCTTGAGTGCTTCAAGTAGTGTGTGCCCGTCTGTTGTGTGACTCTGGTAACTAGAG
ATCCCTCAGACCCTTTTAGTCAGTGTGGAAAATCTCTAGCAGTGGCGCCCGAACAGGGACTTGAAAGCGA
AAGGGAAACCAGAGGAGCTCTCTCGACGCAGGACTCGGCTTGCTGAAGCGCGCACGGCAAGAGGCGAGGG
GCGGCGACTGGTGAGTACGCCAAAAATTTTGACTAGCGGAGGCTAGAAGGAGAGAGATGGGTGCGAGAGC
GTCAGTATTAAGCGGGGGAGAATTAGATCGCGATGGGAAAAAATTCGGTTAAGGCCAGGGGGAAAGAAAA
AATATAAATTAAAACATATAGTATGGGCAAGCAGGGAGCTAGAACGATTCGCAGTTAATCCTGGCCTGTT
AGAAACATCAGAAGGCTGTAGACAAATACTGGGACAGCTACAACCATCCCTTCAGACAGGATCAGAAGAA
CTTAGATCATTATATAATACAGTAGCAACCCTCTATTGTGTGCATCAAAGGATAGAGATAAAAGACACCA
AGGAAGCTTTAGACAAGATAGAGGAAGAGCAAAACAAAAGTAAGACCACCGCACAGCAAGCGGCCGCTGA
TCTTCAGACCTGGAGGAGGAGATATGAGGGACAATTGGAGAAGTGAATTATATAAATATAAAGTAGTAAA
AATTGAACCATTAGGAGTAGCACCCACCAAGGCAAAGAGAAGAGTGGTGCAGAGAGAAAAAAGAGCAGTG
GGAATAGGAGCTTTGTTCCTTGGGTTCTTGGGAGCAGCAGGAAGCACTATGGGCGCAGCGTCAATGACGC
TGACGGTACAGGCCAGACAATTATTGTCTGGTATAGTGCAGCAGCAGAACAATTTGCTGAGGGCTATTGA
GGCGCAACAGCATCTGTTGCAACTCACAGTCTGGGGCATCAAGCAGCTCCAGGCAAGAATCCTGGCTGTG
GAAAGATACCTAAAGGATCAACAGCTCCTGGGGATTTGGGGTTGCTCTGGAAAACTCATTTGCACCACTG
CTGTGCCTTGGAATGCTAGTTGGAGTAATAAATCTCTGGAACAGATTTGGAATCACACGACCTGGATGGA
GTGGGACAGAGAAATTAACAATTACACAAGCTTAATACACTCCTTAATTGAAGAATCGCAAAACCAGCAA
GAAAAGAATGAACAAGAATTATTGGAATTAGATAAATGGGCAAGTTTGTGGAATTGGTTTAACATAACAA
ATTGGCTGTGGTATATAAAATTATTCATAATGATAGTAGGAGGCTTGGTAGGTTTAAGAATAGTTTTTGC
TGTACTTTCTATAGTGAATAGAGTTAGGCAGGGATATTCACCATTATCGTTTCAGACCCACCTCCCAACC
CCGAGGGGACCCTTGCGCCTTTTCCAAGGCAGCCCTGGGTTTGCGCAGGGACGCGGCTGCTCTGGGCGTG
GTTCCGGGAAACGCAGCGGCGCCGACCCTGGGTCTCGCACATTCTTCACGTCCGTTCGCAGCGTCACCCG
GATCTTCGCCGCTACCCTTGTGGGCCCCCCGGCGACGCTTCCTGCTCCGCCCCTAAGTCGGGAAGGTTCC
TTGCGGTTCGCGGCGTGCCGGACGTGACAAACGGAAGCCGCACGTCTCACTAGTACCCTCGCAGACGGAC
AGCGCCAGGGAGCAATGGCAGCGCGCCGACCGCGATGGGCTGTGGCCAATAGCGGCTGCTCAGCAGGGCG
CGCCGAGAGCAGCGGCCGGGAAGGGGCGGTGCGGGAGGCGGGGTGTGGGGCGGTAGTGTGGGCCCTGTTC
CTGCCCGCGCGGTGTTCCGCATTCTGCAAGCCTCCGGAGCGCACGTCGGCAGTCGGCTCCCTCGTTGACC
GAATCACCGACCTCTCTCCCCAGGGGGTACCACCATGGCCAAGCCTTTGTCTCAAGAAGAATCCACCCTC
ATTGAAAGAGCAACGGCTACAATCAACAGCATCCCCATCTCTGAAGACTACAGCGTCGCCAGCGCAGCTC
TCTCTAGCGACGGCCGCATCTTCACTGGTGTCAATGTATATCATTTTACTGGGGGACCTTGTGCAGAACT
CGTGGTGCTGGGCACTGCTGCTGCTGCGGCAGCTGGCAACCTGACTTGTATCGTCGCGATCGGAAATGAG
AACAGGGGCATCTTGAGCCCCTGCGGACGGTGCCGACAGGTGCTTCTCGATCTGCATCCTGGGATCAAAG
CCATAGTGAAGGACAGTGATGGACAGCCGACGGCAGTTGGGATTCGTGAATTGCTGCCCTCTGGTTATGT
GTGGGAGGGCCTGCAGCTGCAGTAGTAAGAATTCTAGATCTTGAGACAAATGGCAGTATTCATCCACAAT
TTTAAAAGAAAAGGGGGGATTGGGGGGTACAGTGCAGGGGAAAGAATAGTAGACATAATAGCAACAGACA
TACAAACTAAAGAATTACAAAAACAAATTACAAAAATTCAAAATTTTCGGGTTTATTACAGGGACAGCAG
AGATCCACTTTGGCGCCGGCTCGAGGGGGCCCGGGGTTATTAATAGTAATCAATTACGGGGTCATTAGTT
CATAGCCCATATATGGAGTTCCGCGTTACATAACTTACGGTAAATGGCCCGCCTGGCTGACCGCCCAACG
ACCCCCGCCCATTGACGTCAATAATGACGTATGTTCCCATAGTAACGCCAATAGGGACTTTCCATTGACG
TCAATGGGTGGAGTATTTACGGTAAACTGCCCACTTGGCAGTACATCAAGTGTATCATATGCCAAGTACG
CCCCCTATTGACGTCAATGACGGTAAATGGCCCGCCTGGCATTATGCCCAGTACATGACCTTATGGGACT
TTCCTACTTGGCAGTACATCTACGTATTAGTCATCGCTATTACCATGGTGATGCGGTTTTGGCAGTACAT
CAATGGGCGTGGATAGCGGTTTGACTCACGGGGATTTCCAAGTCTCCACCCCATTGACGTCAATGGGAGT
TTGTTTTGGCACCAAAATCAACGGGACTTTCCAAAATGTCGTAACAACTCCGCCCCATTGACGCAAATGG
GCGGTAGGCGTGTACGGTGGGAGGTCTATATAAGCAGAGCTCTCTGGCTAACTGTCGGGATCAACAAGTT
TGTACAAAAAAGTTGGCACCATGATAGATCCCGTCGTTTTACAACGTCGTGACTGGGAAAACCCTGGCGT
TACCCAACTTAATCGCCTTGCAGCACATCCCCCTTTCGCCAGCTGGCGTAATAGCGAAGAGGCCCGCACC
GATCGCCCTTCCCAACAGTTGCGCAGCCTGAATGGCGAATGGCGCTTTGCCTGGTTTCCGGCACCAGAAG
CGGTGCCGGAAAGCTGGCTGGAGTGCGATCTTCCTGAGGCCGATACTGTCGTCGTCCCCTCAAACTGGCA
GATGCACGGTTACGATGCGCCCATCTACACCAACGTGACCTATCCCATTACGGTCAATCCGCCGTTTGTT
CCCACGGAGAATCCGACGGGTTGTTACTCGCTCACATTTAATGTTGATGAAAGCTGGCTACAGGAAGGCC
AGACGCGAATTATTTTTGATGGCGTTAACTCGGCGTTTCATCTGTGGTGCAACGGGCGCTGGGTCGGTTA
CGGCCAGGACAGTCGTTTGCCGTCTGAATTTGACCTGAGCGCATTTTTACGCGCCGGAGAAAACCGCCTC
GCGGTGATGGTGCTGCGCTGGAGTGACGGCAGTTATCTGGAAGATCAGGATATGTGGCGGATGAGCGGCA
TTTTCCGTGACGTCTCGTTGCTGCATAAACCGACTACACAAATCAGCGATTTCCATGTTGCCACTCGCTT
TAATGATGATTTCAGCCGCGCTGTACTGGAGGCTGAAGTTCAGATGTGCGGCGAGTTGCGTGACTACCTA
CGGGTAACAGTTTCTTTATGGCAGGGTGAAACGCAGGTCGCCAGCGGCACCGCGCCTTTCGGCGGTGAAA
TTATCGATGAGCGTGGTGGTTATGCCGATCGCGTCACACTACGTCTGAACGTCGAAAACCCGAAACTGTG
GAGCGCCGAAATCCCGAATCTCTATCGTGCGGTGGTTGAACTGCACACCGCCGACGGCACGCTGATTGAA
GCAGAAGCCTGCGATGTCGGTTTCCGCGAGGTGCGGATTGAAAATGGTCTGCTGCTGCTGAACGGCAAGC
CGTTGCTGATTCGAGGCGTTAACCGTCACGAGCATCATCCTCTGCATGGTCAGGTCATGGATGAGCAGAC
GATGGTGCAGGATATCCTGCTGATGAAGCAGAACAACTTTAACGCCGTGCGCTGTTCGCATTATCCGAAC
CATCCGCTGTGGTACACGCTGTGCGACCGCTACGGCCTGTATGTGGTGGATGAAGCCAATATTGAAACCC
ACGGCATGGTGCCAATGAATCGTCTGACCGATGATCCGCGCTGGCTACCGGCGATGAGCGAACGCGTAAC
GCGAATGGTGCAGCGCGATCGTAATCACCCGAGTGTGATCATCTGGTCGCTGGGGAATGAATCAGGCCAC
GGCGCTAATCACGACGCGCTGTATCGCTGGATCAAATCTGTCGATCCTTCCCGCCCGGTGCAGTATGAAG
GCGGCGGAGCCGACACCACGGCCACCGATATTATTTGCCCGATGTACGCGCGCGTGGATGAAGACCAGCC
CTTCCCGGCTGTGCCGAAATGGTCCATCAAAAAATGGCTTTCGCTACCTGGAGAGACGCGCCCGCTGATC
CTTTGCGAATACGCCCACGCGATGGGTAACAGTCTTGGCGGTTTCGCTAAATACTGGCAGGCGTTTCGTC
AGTATCCCCGTTTACAGGGCGGCTTCGTCTGGGACTGGGTGGATCAGTCGCTGATTAAATATGATGAAAA
CGGCAACCCGTGGTCGGCTTACGGCGGTGATTTTGGCGATACGCCGAACGATCGCCAGTTCTGTATGAAC
GGTCTGGTCTTTGCCGACCGCACGCCGCATCCAGCGCTGACGGAAGCAAAACACCAGCAGCAGTTTTTCC
AGTTCCGTTTATCCGGGCAAACCATCGAAGTGACCAGCGAATACCTGTTCCGTCATAGCGATAACGAGCT
CCTGCACTGGATGGTGGCGCTGGATGGTAAGCCGCTGGCAAGCGGTGAAGTGCCTCTGGATGTCGCTCCA
CAAGGTAAACAGTTGATTGAACTGCCTGAACTACCGCAGCCGGAGAGCGCCGGGCAACTCTGGCTCACAG
TACGCGTAGTGCAACCGAACGCGACCGCATGGTCAGAAGCCGGCCACATCAGCGCCTGGCAGCAGTGGCG
TCTGGCGGAAAACCTCAGTGTGACGCTCCCCGCCGCGTCCCACGCCATCCCGCATCTGACCACCAGCGAA
ATGGATTTTTGCATCGAGCTGGGTAATAAGCGTTGGCAATTTAACCGCCAGTCAGGCTTTCTTTCACAGA
TGTGGATTGGCGATAAAAAACAACTGCTGACGCCGCTGCGCGATCAGTTCACCCGTGCACCGCTGGATAA
CGACATTGGCGTAAGTGAAGCGACCCGCATTGACCCTAACGCCTGGGTCGAACGCTGGAAGGCGGCGGGC
CATTACCAGGCCGAAGCAGCGTTGTTGCAGTGCACGGCAGATACACTTGCTGACGCGGTGCTGATTACGA
CCGCTCACGCGTGGCAGCATCAGGGGAAAACCTTATTTATCAGCCGGAAAACCTACCGGATTGATGGTAG
TGGTCAAATGGCGATTACCGTTGATGTTGAAGTGGCGAGCGATACACCGCATCCGGCGCGGATTGGCCTG
AACTGCCAGCTGGCGCAGGTAGCAGAGCGGGTAAACTGGCTCGGATTAGGGCCGCAAGAAAACTATCCCG
ACCGCCTTACTGCCGCCTGTTTTGACCGCTGGGATCTGCCATTGTCAGACATGTATACCCCGTACGTCTT
CCCGAGCGAAAACGGTCTGCGCTGCGGGACGCGCGAATTGAATTATGGCCCACACCAGTGGCGCGGCGAC
TTCCAGTTCAACATCAGCCGCTACAGTCAACAGCAACTGATGGAAACCAGCCATCGCCATCTGCTGCACG
CGGAAGAAGGCACATGGCTGAATATCGACGGTTTCCATATGGGGATTGGTGGAGACGACTCCTGGAGCCC
GTCAGTATCGGCGGAATTACAGCTGAGCGCCGGTCGCTACCATTACCAGTTGGTCTGGTGTCAAAAAACT
AAGGGTGGGCGCGCCGACCCAGCTTTCTTGTACAAAGTGGTTGATATCCAGCACAGTGGCGGCCGCTCGA
GTCTAGAGGGCCCGCGGTTCGAAGGTAAGCCTATCCCTAACCCTCTCCTCGGTCTCGATTCTACGCGTAC
CGGTTTGCCAACTTTCTTGTACAAAGTGGTTGGTAAGCCTATCCCTAACCCTCTCCTCGGTCTCGATTCT
ACGTAGTAATGAGCTAGCGCTAACCGGTGGCGCGTTAAGTCGACAATCAACCTCTGGATTACAAAATTTG
TGAAAGATTGACTGGTATTCTTAACTATGTTGCTCCTTTTACGCTATGTGGATACGCTGCTTTAATGCCT
TTGTATCATGCTATTGCTTCCCGTATGGCTTTCATTTTCTCCTCCTTGTATAAATCCTGGTTGCTGTCTC
TTTATGAGGAGTTGTGGCCCGTTGTCAGGCAACGTGGCGTGGTGTGCACTGTGTTTGCTGACGCAACCCC
CACTGGTTGGGGCATTGCCACCACCTGTCAGCTCCTTTCCGGGACTTTCGCTTTCCCCCTCCCTATTGCC
ACGGCGGAACTCATCGCCGCCTGCCTTGCCCGCTGCTGGACAGGGGCTCGGCTGTTGGGCACTGACAATT
CCGTGGTGTTGTCGGGGAAATCATCGTCCTTTCCTTGGCTGCTCGCCTGTGTTGCCACCTGGATTCTGCG
CGGGACGTCCTTCTGCTACGTCCCTTCGGCCCTCAATCCAGCGGACCTTCCTTCCCGCGGCCTGCTGCCG
GCTCTGCGGCCTCTTCCGCGTCTTCGCCTTCGCCCTCAGACGAGTCGGATCTCCCTTTGGGCCGCCTCCC
CGCGTCGACTTTAAGACCAATGACTTACAAGGCAGCTGTAGATCTTAGCCACTTTTTAAAAGAAAAGGGG
GGACTGGAAGGGCTAATTCACTCCCAACGAAGACAAGATCTGCTTTTTGCTTGTACTGGGTCTCTCTGGT
TAGACCAGATCTGAGCCTGGGAGCTCTCTGGCTAACTAGGGAACCCACTGCTTAAGCCTCAATAAAGCTT
GCCTTGAGTGCTTCAAGTAGTGTGTGCCCGTCTGTTGTGTGACTCTGGTAACTAGAGATCCCTCAGACCC
TTTTAGTCAGTGTGGAAAATCTCTAGCAGTACGTATAGTAGTTCATGTCATCTTATTATTCAGTATTTAT
AACTTGCAAAGAAATGAATATCAGAGAGTGAGAGGAACTTGTTTATTGCAGCTTATAATGGTTACAAATA
AAGCAATAGCATCACAAATTTCACAAATAAAGCATTTTTTTCACTGCATTCTAGTTGTGGTTTGTCCAAA
CTCATCAATGTATCTTATCATGTCTGGCTCTAGCTATCCCGCCCCTAACTCCGCCCATCCCGCCCCTAAC
TCCGCCCAGTTCCGCCCATTCTCCGCCCCATGGCTGACTAATTTTTTTTATTTATGCAGAGGCCGAGGCC
GCCTCGGCCTCTGAGCTATTCCAGAAGTAGTGAGGAGGCTTTTTTGGAGGCCTAGGGACGTACCCAATTC
GCCCTATAGTGAGTCGTATTACGCGCGCTCACTGGCCGTCGTTTTACAACGTCGTGACTGGGAAAACCCT
GGCGTTACCCAACTTAATCGCCTTGCAGCACATCCCCCTTTCGCCAGCTGGCGTAATAGCGAAGAGGCCC
GCACCGATCGCCCTTCCCAACAGTTGCGCAGCCTGAATGGCGAATGGG
[124 nt withheld, positions 8029-8152]
C
[91 nt withheld, positions 8154-8244]
A
[49 nt withheld, positions 8246-8294]
CCTTTGACGTTGGAGTCCACGTTCTTT
[37 nt withheld, positions 8322-8358]
ACCCTATCTCGGTCTATTCTTTTGATTTATAAGGGATTTTGCCGATTTCGGCCTATTGGTTAAAAAATGA
GCTGATTTAACAAAAATTTAACGCGAATTTTAACAAAATATTAACGCTTACAATTTAGGTGGCACTTTTC
GGGGAAATGTGCGCGGAACCCCTATTTGTTTATTTTTCTAAATACATTCAAATATGTATCCGCTCATGAG
ACAATAACCCTGATAAATGCTTCAATAATATTGAAAAAGGAAGAGTATGAGTATTCAACATTTCCGTGTC
GCCCTTATTCCCTTTTTTGCGGCATTTTGCCTTCCTGTTTTTGCTCACCCAGAAACGCTGGTGAAAGTAA
AAGATGCTGAAGATCAGTTGGGTGCACGAGTGGGTTACATCGAACTGGATCTCAACAGCGGTAAGATCCT
TGAGAGTTTTCGCCCCGAAGAACGTTTTCCAATGATGAGCACTTTTAAAGTTCTGCTATGTGGCGCGGTA
TTATCCCGTATTGACGCCGGGCAAGAGCAACTCGGTCGCCGCATACACTATTCTCAGAATGACTTGGTTG
AGTACTCACCAGTCACAGAAAAGCATCTTACGGATGGCATGACAGTAAGAGAATTATGCAGTGCTGCCAT
AACCATGAGTGATAACACTGCGGCCAACTTACTTCTGACAACGATCGGAGGACCGAAGGAGCTAACCGCT
TTTTTGCACAACATGGGGGATCATGTAACTCGCCTTGATCGTTGGGAACCGGAGCTGAATGAAGCCATAC
CAAACGACGAGCGTGACACCACGATGCCTGTAGCAATGGCAACAACGTTGCGCAAACTATTAACTGGCGA
ACTACTTACTCTAGCTTCCCGGCAACAATTAATAGACTGGATGGAGGCGGATAAAGTTGCAGGACCACTT
CTGCGCTCGGCCCTTCCGGCTGGCTGGTTTATTGCTGATAAATCTGGAGCCGGTGAGCGTGGGTCTCGCG
GTATCATTGCAGCACTGGGGCCAGATGGTAAGCCCTCCCGTATCGTAGTTATCTACACGACGGGGAGTCA
GGCAACTATGGATGAACGAAATAGACAGATCGCTGAGATAGGTGCCTCACTGATTAAGCATTGGTAACTG
TCAGACCAAGTTTACTCATATATACTTTAGATTGATTTAAAACTTCATTTTTAATTTAAAAGGATCTAGG
TGAAGATCCTTTTTGATAATCTCATGACCAAAATCCCTTAACGTGAGTTTTCGTTCCACTGAGCGTCAGA
CCCCGTAGAAAAGATCAAAGGATCTTCTTGAGATCCTTTTTTTCTGCGCGTAATCTGCTGCTTGCAAACA
AAAAAACCACCGCTACCAGCGGTGGTTTGTTTGCCGGATCAAGAGCTACCAACTCTTTTTCCGAAGGTAA
CTGGCTTCAGCAGAGCGCAGATACCAAATACTGTTCTTCTAGTGTAGCCGTAGTTAGGCCACCACTTCAA
GAACTCTGTAGCACCGCCTACATACCTCGCTCTGCTAATCCTGTTACCAGTGGCTGCTGCCAGTGGCGAT
AAGTCGTGTCTTACCGGGTTGGACTCAAGACGATAGTTACCGGATAAGGCGCAGCGGTCGGGCTGAACGG
GGGGTTCGTGCACACAGCCCAGCTTGGAGCGAACGACCTACACCGAACTGAGATACCTACAGCGTGAGCT
ATGAGAAAGCGCCACGCTTCCCGAAGGGAGAAAGGCGGACAGGTATCCGGTAAGCGGCAGGGTCGGAACA
GGAGAGCGCACGAGGGAGCTTCCAGGGGGAAACGCCTGGTATCTTTATAGTCCTGTCGGGTTTCGCCACC
TCTGACTTGAGCGTCGATTTTTGTGATGCTCGTCAGGGGGGCGGAGCCTATGGAAAAACGCCAGCAACGC
GGCCTTTTTACGGTTCCTGGCCTTTTGCTGGCCTTTTGCTCACATGTTCTTTCCTGCGTTATCCCCTGAT
TCTGTGGATAACCGTATTACCGCCTTTGAGTGAGCTGATACCGCTCGCCGCAGCCGAACGACCGAGCGCA
GCGAGTCAGTGAGCGAGGAAGCGGAAGAGCGCCCAATACGCAAACCGCCTCTCCCCGCGCGTTGGCCGAT
TCATTAATGCAGCTGGCACGACAGGTTTCCCGACTGGAAAGCGGGCAGTGAGCGCAACGCAATTAATGTG
AGTTAGCTCACTCATTAGGCACCCCAGGCTTTACACTTTATGCTTCCGGCTCGTATGTTGTGTGGAATTG
TGAGCGGATAACAATTTCACACAGGAAACAGCTATGACCATGATTACGCCAAGCGCGCAATTAACCCTCA
CTAAAGGGAACAAAAGCTGGAGCTGCAAGCTTAATGTAGTCTTATGCAATACTCTTGTAGTCTTGCAACA
TGGTAACGATGAGTTAGCAACATGCCTTACAAGGAGAGAAAAAGCACCGTGCATGCCGATTGGTGGAAGT
AAGGTGGTACGATCGTGCCTTATTAGGAAGGCAACAGACGGGTCTGACATGGATTGGACGAACCACTGAA
TTGCCGCATTGCAGAGATATTGTATTTAAGTGCCTAGCTCGATACATAAAC
Features (pLannotate 1.2.2; 33 found; start..end, strand, type, name):
      1..181     +  LTR            5' LTR (truncated): truncated 5' long terminal repeat (LTR) from HIV-1
    228..353     +  misc_feature   HIV-1 Ψ: packaging signal of human immunodeficiency virus type 1
    337..700     +  CDS            HIV-1 gag (fragment): gag protein from human immunodeficiency virus 1; gag
    846..1079    +  misc_feature   RRE: The Rev response element (RRE) of HIV-1 allows for Rev-dependent mRNA export from the nucleus to the cytoplasm.
   1456..1482    +  CDS            Rev (fragment): human immunodeficiency virus 1 (HIV-1) Rev protein; rev; enhances nuclear export of unspliced and incompletely spliced viral mRNAs
   1483..1983    +  promoter       hPGK promoter: human phosphoglycerate kinase 1 promoter
   1995..2390    +  CDS            BSD: blasticidin S deaminase; Aspergillus terreus BSD; confers resistance to blasticidin
   2450..2567    +  misc_feature   cPPT/CTS: central polypurine tract and central termination sequence of HIV-1
   2684..2987    +  enhancer       CMV enhancer: human cytomegalovirus immediate early enhancer
   2988..3191    +  promoter       CMV promoter: human cytomegalovirus (CMV) immediate early promoter
   3215..3232    +  protein_bind   attB1 (fragment): mutant version of attB; core recombination site for the Gateway® BP reaction BP Clonase™
   3253..6297    +  CDS            lacZ: β-galactosidase; lacZ
   6317..6341    -  protein_bind   attB2: mutant version of attB; recombination site for the Gateway® BP reaction BP Clonase™
   6394..6435    +  CDS            V5 tag: epitope tag from simian virus 5
   6452..6469    -  protein_bind   attB2 (fragment): mutant version of attB; core recombination site for the Gateway® BP reaction BP Clonase™
   6472..6513    +  CDS            V5 tag: epitope tag from simian virus 5
   6555..7143    +  misc_feature   WPRE: woodchuck hepatitis virus posttranscriptional regulatory element
   7194..7213    +  misc_feature   cPPT/CTS (fragment): central polypurine tract and central termination sequence of HIV-1
   7215..7448    +  LTR            3' LTR (ΔU3): self-inactivating 3' long terminal repeat (LTR) from HIV-1
   7526..7647    +  polyA_signal   SV40 poly(A) signal: SV40 polyadenylation signal
   7687..7822    +  rep_origin     SV40 ori: SV40 origin of replication
   7843..7861    -  promoter       T7 promoter: promoter for bacteriophage T7 RNA polymerase
   7869..8024    +  CDS            lacZα (fragment): LacZα fragment of β-galactosidase; lacZ fragment
   8029..8457    +  rep_origin     f1 ori (sequence partly withheld): f1 bacteriophage origin of replication; arrow indicates direction of (+) strand synthesis
   8510..8614    +  promoter       AmpR promoter: bla
   8615..9475    +  CDS            AmpR: β-lactamase; bla; confers resistance to ampicillin, carbenicillin, and related antibiotics
   9646..10234   +  rep_origin     ori: high-copy-number ColE1/pMB1/pBR322/pUC origin of replication
  10417..10509   +  CDS            lacI (fragment): lac repressor; lacI; The lac repressor binds to the lac operator to inhibit transcription in E. coli. This inhibition can be relieved by adding lactose or isopropyl-β-D-thiogalactopyranoside (IPTG).
  10522..10543   +  protein_bind   CAP binding site: CAP binding activates transcription in the presence of cAMP. E. coli catabolite activator protein
  10558..10588   +  promoter       lac promoter: promoter for the E. coli lac operon
  10592..10614   +  protein_bind   lac operator (fragment): The lac repressor binds to the lac operator to inhibit transcription in E. coli. This inhibition can be relieved by adding lactose or isopropyl-β-D-thiogalactopyranoside (IPTG). lac repressor encoded by lacI
  10657..10675   +  promoter       T3 promoter: promoter for bacteriophage T3 RNA polymerase
  10703..10929   +  promoter       RSV promoter: Rous sarcoma virus enhancer/promoter
