[The description below was written by a language model from this plasmid's Addgene catalogue record and pLannotate feature annotations shown in this document.]
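Description:
LacZ in pLX304 is a lentiviral expression plasmid of about 10.9 kb that carries the E. coli β-galactosidase gene in the pLX304 Gateway destination backbone. It is maintained in bacteria through a high-copy ColE1/pUC-type origin and an ampicillin resistance gene. The backbone also contains an f1 origin, an SV40 origin and remnants of lac regulatory sequence.

The viral portion has a self-inactivating HIV-1-based design. An RSV promoter sits next to a truncated 5' LTR and drives production of the genomic RNA. This is followed by the Ψ packaging signal with a gag fragment, the RRE for Rev-dependent nuclear export, a cPPT/CTS element, and a ΔU3 3' LTR that disables LTR promoter activity after integration. An SV40 polyadenylation signal lies downstream of the 3' LTR.

Two expression units lie between the LTRs. A human PGK promoter drives blasticidin S deaminase, which allows blasticidin selection of transduced mammalian cells. The CMV enhancer/promoter drives lacZ, which is flanked by attB1 and attB2 sites left by Gateway recombination. Downstream of lacZ are two V5 epitope tags, separated by a second attB2 fragment and described in the catalogue as a C-terminal 2xV5 fusion. A WPRE follows to boost transcript stability and expression. The catalogue gives an insert size of 2,792 bp, whereas the lacZ coding feature annotated in the sequenced record spans roughly 3 kb.

The depositor notes minor differences between the submitted and quality-control sequences, most notably a missing 6xHis tag, and does not expect them to affect function. According to those comments the plasmid serves as a control, presumably a non-specific ORF comparator for other pLX304 overexpression constructs.
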