Addgene plasmid #42560: LacZ in pLX304
Depositing lab: William Hahn. Depositing organization: Dana-Farber Cancer Institute. Publication: beta-Catenin-Driven Cancers Require a YAP1 Transcriptional Complex for Survival and Tumorigenesis. Rosenbluh J, Nijhawan D, Cox AG, Li X, Neal JT, Schafer EJ, Zack TI, Wang X, Tsherniak A, Schinzel AC, Shao DD, Schumacher SE, Weir BA, Vazquez F, Cowley GS, Root DE, Mesirov JP, Beroukhim R, Kuo CJ, Goessling W, Hahn WC. Cell. 2012 Dec 21;151(7):1457-73. doi: 10.1016/j.cell.2012.11.026. Epub 2012 Dec 13. PubMed 23245941.
Backbone
  Vector backbone: pLX304
  Vector type: Lentiviral
  Selectable markers: Blasticidin
Growth in bacteria
  Bacterial resistance: Ampicillin, 100 μg/mL
  Growth temperature: 37°C
  Growth strain: NEB Stable
  Copy number: Unknown
Gene/Insert
  Gene/Insert name: LacZ
  Insert size (bp): 2792
  Promoter: CMV
  Tag / fusion protein: 2xV5 (C terminal on insert)
  Cloning method: Gateway Cloning
  Sequencing primers: 5′ pLXF; 3′ pLXR
Terms and licenses: Academic/Nonprofit Terms; Industry Terms: Not Available to Industry
Depositor comments: Please note that there are a few minor sequence discrepancies between the provided depositor's sequence and Addgene quality control sequence, most notably the 6xHis tag is missing. These changes should not affect function and this plasmid can still be used as control.
How to cite: LacZ in pLX304 was a gift from William Hahn (Addgene plasmid # 42560 ; http://n2t.net/addgene:42560 ; RRID:Addgene_42560)
