>Addgene plasmid #42560 | LacZ in pLX304 | addgene partial sequence | sequence record 59112 | WPRE-R 5'-CATAGCGTAAAAGGAGCAACA-3'
AATTTTGTAATCCAGAGGTTGATTGTCGACTTAACGCGCCACCGGTTAGCGCTAGCTCATTACTACGTAG
AATCGAGACCGAGGAGAGGGTTAGGGATAGGCTTACCAACCACTTTGTACAAGAAAGTTGGCAAACCGGT
ACGCGTAGAATCGAGACCGAGGAGAGGGTTAGGGATAGGCTTACCTTCGAACCGCGGGCCCTCTAGACTC
GAGCGGCCGCCACTGTGCTGGATATCAACCACTTTGTACAAGAAAGCTGGGTCGGCGCGCCCACCCTTAG
TTTTTTGACACCAGACCAACTGGTAATGGTAGCGACCGGCGCTCAGCTGTAATTCCGCCGATACTGACGG
GCTCCAGGAGTCGTCTCCACCAATCCCCATATGGAAACCGTCGATATTCAGCCATGTGCCTTCTTCCGCG
TGCAGCAGATGGCGATGGCTGGTTTCCATCAGTTGCTGTTGACTGTAGCGGCTGATGTTGAACTGGAAGT
CGCCGCGCCACTGGTGTGGGCCATAATTCAATTCGCGCGTCCCGCAGCGCAGACCGTTTTCGCTCGGGAA
GACGTACGGGGTATACATGTCTGACAATGGCAGATCCCAGCGGTCAAAACAGGCGGCAGTAAGGCGGTCG
GGATAGTTTTCTTGCGGCCCTAATCCGAGCCAGTTTACCCGCTCTGCTACCTGCGCCAGCTGGCAGTTCA
GGCCAATCCGCGCCGGATGCGGTGTATCGCTCGCCACTTCAACATCAACGGTAATCGCCATTTGACCACT
ACCATCAATCCGGTAGGTTTTCCGGCTGATAAATAAGGTTTTCCCCTGATGCTGCCACGCGTGAGCGGTC
GTAATCAGCACCGCGTCAGCAAGTGTATCTGCCGTGCACTGCAACAACGC
