>Addgene plasmid #42560 | LacZ in pLX304 | addgene partial sequence | sequence record 108668 | betaGal-Rev 5'-ctggccgtaaccgacc-3'
ACGCCATCAAAAATAATTCGCGTCTGGCCTTCCTGTAGCCAGCTTTCATCAACATTAAATGTGAGCGAGT
AACAACCCGTCGGATTCTCCGTGGGAACAAACGGCGGATTGACCGTAATGGGATAGGTCACGTTGGTGTA
GATGGGCGCATCGTAACCGTGCATCTGCCAGTTTGAGGGGACGACGACAGTATCGGCCTCAGGAAGATCG
CACTCCAGCCAGCTTTCCGGCACCGCTTCTGGTGCCGGAAACCAGGCAAAGCGCCATTCGCCATTCAGGC
TGCGCAACTGTTGGGAAGGGCGATCGGTGCGGGCCTCTTCGCTATTACGCCAGCTGGCGAAAGGGGGATG
TGCTGCAAGGCGATTAAGTTGGGTAACGCCAGGGTTTTCCCAGTCACGACGTTGTAAAACGACGGGATCT
ATCATGGTGCCAACTTTTTTGTACAAACTTGTTGATCCCGACAGTTAGCCAGAGAGCTCTGCTTATATAG
ACCTCCCACCGTACACGCCTACCGCCCATTTGCGTCAATGGGGCGGAGTTGTTACGACATTTTGGAAAGT
CCCGTTGATTTTGGTGCCAAAACAAACTCCCATTGACGTCAATGGGGTGGAGACTTGGAAATCCCCGTGA
GTCAAACCGCTATCCACGCCCATTGATGTACTGCCAAAACCGCATCACCATGGTAATAGCGATGACTAAT
ACGTAGATGTACTGCCAAGTAGGAAAGTCCCATAAGGTCATGTACTGGGCATAATGCCAGGCGGGCCATT
TACCGTCATTGACGTCAATAGGGGGCGTACTTGGCATATGATACACTTGATGTACTGCCAAGTGGGCAGT
TTACCGTAAATACTCCACCCATTGACGTCAATGGAAAGTCCCTATTGGCGTT
