>Addgene plasmid #42560 | LacZ in pLX304 | addgene partial sequence | sequence record 108669 | CMV-F 5'-CGCAAATGGGCGGTAGGCGTG-3'
ACTGTCGGGATCAACAAGTTTGTACAAAAAAGTTGGCACCATGATAGATCCCGTCGTTTTACAACGTCGT
GACTGGGAAAACCCTGGCGTTACCCAACTTAATCGCCTTGCAGCACATCCCCCTTTCGCCAGCTGGCGTA
ATAGCGAAGAGGCCCGCACCGATCGCCCTTCCCAACAGTTGCGCAGCCTGAATGGCGAATGGCGCTTTGC
CTGGTTTCCGGCACCAGAAGCGGTGCCGGAAAGCTGGCTGGAGTGCGATCTTCCTGAGGCCGATACTGTC
GTCGTCCCCTCAAACTGGCAGATGCACGGTTACGATGCGCCCATCTACACCAACGTGACCTATCCCATTA
CGGTCAATCCGCCGTTTGTTCCCACGGAGAATCCGACGGGTTGTTACTCGCTCACATTTAATGTTGATGA
AAGCTGGCTACAGGAAGGCCAGACGCGAATTATTTTTGATGGCGTTAACTCGGCGTTTCATCTGTGGTGC
AACGGGCGCTGGGTCGGTTACGGCCAGGACAGTCGTTTGCCGTCTGAATTTGACCTGAGCGCATTTTTAC
GCGCCGGAGAAAACCGCCTCGCGGTGATGGTGCTGCGCTGGAGTGACGGCAGTTATCTGGAAGATCAGGA
TATGTGGCGGATGAGCGGCATTTTCCGTGACGTCTCGTTGCTGCATAAACCGACTACACAAATCAGCGAT
TTCCATGTTGCCACTCGCTTTAATGATGATTTCAGCCGCGCTGTACTGGAGGCTGAAGTTCAGATGTGCG
GCGAGTTGCGTGACTACCTACGGGTAACAGTTTCTTTATGGCAGGGTGAAACGCAGGTCGCCAGCGGCAC
CGCGCCTTTCGGCGGTGAAATTATCGATGAGCGTGGTGGTTATGCCGATCGCGTCACACTACGTCTGAAC
GTCGAAAACCCGAAACTGTGGAGCGCCGAA
